>Addgene plasmid #179586 | ePB-Bsd-CAG-LoxP-dsRed_PA-LoxP-SV40-NLS-NG-T2A-hSHH | addgene full sequence | sequence record 354597 | Addgene NGS Result
GTGGCACTTTTCGGGGAAATGTGCGCGGAACCCCTATTTGTTTATTTTTCTAAATACATTCAAATATGTA
TCCGCTCATGAGACAATAACCCTGATAAATGCTTCAATAATATTGAAAAAGGAAGAGTATGAGTATTCAA
CATTTCCGTGTCGCCCTTATTCCCTTTTTTGCGGCATTTTGCCTTCCTGTTTTTGCTCACCCAGAAACGC
TGGTGAAAGTAAAAGATGCTGAAGATCAGTTGGGTGCACGAGTGGGTTACATCGAACTGGATCTCAACAG
CGGTAAGATCCTTGAGAGTTTTCGCCCCGAAGAACGTTTTCCAATGATGAGCACTTTTAAAGTTCTGCTA
TGTGGCGCGGTATTATCCCGTATTGACGCCGGGCAAGAGCAACTCGGTCGCCGCATACACTATTCTCAGA
ATGACTTGGTTGAGTACTCACCAGTCACAGAAAAGCATCTTACGGATGGCATGACAGTAAGAGAATTATG
CAGTGCTGCCATAACCATGAGTGATAACACTGCGGCCAACTTACTTCTGACAACGATCGGAGGACCGAAG
GAGCTAACCGCTTTTTTGCACAACATGGGGGATCATGTAACTCGCCTTGATCGTTGGGAACCGGAGCTGA
ATGAAGCCATACCAAACGACGAGCGTGACACCACGATGCCTGTAGCAATGGCAACAACGTTGCGCAAACT
ATTAACTGGCGAACTACTTACTCTAGCTTCCCGGCAACAATTAATAGACTGGATGGAGGCGGATAAAGTT
GCAGGACCACTTCTGCGCTCGGCCCTTCCGGCTGGCTGGTTTATTGCTGATAAATCTGGAGCCGGTGAGC
GTGGGTCTCGCGGTATCATTGCAGCACTGGGGCCAGATGGTAAGCCCTCCCGTATCGTAGTTATCTACAC
GACGGGGAGTCAGGCAACTATGGATGAACGAAATAGACAGATCGCTGAGATAGGTGCCTCACTGATTAAG
CATTGGTAACTGTCAGACCAAGTTTACTCATATATACTTTAGATTGATTTAAAACTTCATTTTTAATTTA
AAAGGATCTAGGTGAAGATCCTTTTTGATAATCTCATGACCAAAATCCCTTAACGTGAGTTTTCGTTCCA
CTGAGCGTCAGACCCCGTAGAAAAGATCAAAGGATCTTCTTGAGATCCTTTTTTTCTGCGCGTAATCTGC
TGCTTGCAAACAAAAAAACCACCGCTACCAGCGGTGGTTTGTTTGCCGGATCAAGAGCTACCAACTCTTT
TTCCGAAGGTAACTGGCTTCAGCAGAGCGCAGATACCAAATACTGTTCTTCTAGTGTAGCCGTAGTTAGG
CCACCACTTCAAGAACTCTGTAGCACCGCCTACATACCTCGCTCTGCTAATCCTGTTACCAGTGGCTGCT
GCCAGTGGCGATAAGTCGTGTCTTACCGGGTTGGACTCAAGACGATAGTTACCGGATAAGGCGCAGCGGT
CGGGCTGAACGGGGGGTTCGTGCACACAGCCCAGCTTGGAGCGAACGACCTACACCGAACTGAGATACCT
ACAGCGTGAGCTATGAGAAAGCGCCACGCTTCCCGAAGGGAGAAAGGCGGACAGGTATCCGGTAAGCGGC
AGGGTCGGAACAGGAGAGCGCACGAGGGAGCTTCCAGGGGGAAACGCCTGGTATCTTTATAGTCCTGTCG
GGTTTCGCCACCTCTGACTTGAGCGTCGATTTTTGTGATGCTCGTCAGGGGGGCGGAGCCTATGGAAAAA
CGCCAGCAACGCGGCCTTTTTACGGTTCCTGGCCTTTTGCTGGCCTTTTGCTCACATGTTCTTTCCTGCG
TTATCCCCTGATTCTGTGGATAACCGTATTACCGCCTTTGAGTGAGCTGATACCGCTCGCCGCAGCCGAA
CGACCGAGCGCAGCGAGTCAGTGAGCGAGGAAGCGGAAGAGCGCCCAATACGCAAACCGCCTCTCCCCGC
GCGTTGGCCGATTCATTAATGCAGCTGGCACGACAGGTTTCCCGACTGGAAAGCGGGCAGTGAGCGCAAC
GCAATTAATGTGAGTTAGCTCACTCATTAGGCACCCCAGGCTTTACACTTTATGCTTCCGGCTCGTATGT
TGTGTGGAATTGTGAGCGGATAACAATTTCACACAGGAAACAGCTATGACCATGATTACGCCAAGCGCGC
AATTAACCCTCACTAAAGGGAACAAAAGCTGGAGCTCCACCGCGGGGCGCGCCGCAGCTAGATTAACCCT
AGAAAGATAGTCTGCGTAAAATTGACGCATGCATTCTTGAAATATTGCTCTCTCTTTCTAAATAGCGCGA
ATCCGTCGCTGTGCATTTAGGACATCTCAGTCGCCGCTTGGAGCTCCCGTGAGGCGTGCTTGTCAATGCG
GTAAGTGTCACTGATTTTGAACTATAACAACCGCGTGAGTCAAAATGACGCATGATTATCTTTTACGTGA
CTTTTAAGATTTAACTCATACGATAATTATATTGTTATTTCGTGTTCTACTTACGTGATAACTTATTATA
TATATATTTTCTTGTTATAGATGGGAATTCAGACATGATAAGATACATTGATGAGTTTGGACAAACCACA
ACTAGAATGCAGTGAAAAAAATGCTTTATTTGTGAAATTTGTGATGCTATTGCTTTATTTGTAACCATTA
TAAGCTGCAATAAACAAGTTTCGAGGTCGAGTGTCAGTCCTGCTCCTCGGCCACGAAGTGCTTAGCCCTC
CCACACATAACCAGAGGGCAGCAATTCACGAATCCCAACTGCCGTCGGCTGTCCATCACTGTCCTTCACT
ATGGCTTTGATCCCAGGATGCAGATCGAGAAGCACCTGTCGGCACCGTCCGCAGGGGCTCAAGATGCCCC
TGTTCTCATTTCCGATCGCGACGATACAAGTCAGGTTGCCAGCTGCCGCAGCAGCAGCAGTGCCCAGCAC
CACGAGTTCTGCACAAGGTCCCCCAGTAAAATGATATACATTGACACCAGTGAAGATGCGGCCGTCGCTA
GAGAGAGCTGCGCTGGCGACGCTGTAGTCTTCAGAGATGGGGATGCTGTTGATTGTAGCCGTTGCTCTTT
CAATGAGGGTGGATTCTTCTTGAGACAAAGGCTTGGCCATGGTTTAGTTCCTCACCTTGTCGTATTATAC
TATGCCGATATACTATGCCGATGATTAATTGTCAACACGGTCCGGTCTAACAAAAAAGCCAAAAACGGCC
AGAATTTAGCGGACAATTTACTAGTCTAACACTGAAAATTACATATTGACCCAAATGATTACATTTCAAA
AGGTGCCTAAAAAACTTCACAAAACACACTCGCCAACCCCGAGCGCATAGTTCAAAACCGGAGCTTCAGC
TACTTAAGAAGATAGGTACATAAAACCGACCAAAGAAACTGACGCCTCACTTATCCCTCCCCTCACCAGA
GGTCCGGCGCCTGTCGATTCAGGAGAGCCTACCCTAGGCCCGAACCCTGCGTCCTGCGACGGAGAAAAGC
CTACCGCACACCTACCGGCAGGTGGCCCCACCCTGCATTATAAGCCAACAGAACGGGTGACGTCACGACA
CGACGAGGGCGCGCGCTCCCAAAGGTACGGGTGCACTGCCCAACGGCACCGCCATAACTGCCGCCCCCGC
AACAGACGACAAACCGAGTTCTCCAGTCAGTGACAAACTTCACGTCAGGGTCCCCAGATGGTGCCCCAGC
CCATCTCACCCGAATAAGAGCTTTCCCGCATTAGCGAAGGCCTCAAGACCTTGGGTTCTTGCCGCCCACC
ATGCCCCCCACCTTGTTTCAACGACCTCACAGCCCGCCTCACAAGCGTCTTCCATTCAAGACTCGGGAAC
AGCCGCCATTTTGCTGCGCTCCCCCCAACCCCCAGTTCAGGGCAACCTTGCTCGCGGACCCAGACTACAG
CCCTTGGCGGTCTCTCCACACGCTTCCGTCCCACCGAGCGGCCCGGCGGCCACGAAAGCCCCGGCCAGCC
CAGCAGCCCGCTACTCACCAAGTGACGATCACAGCGATCCACAAACAAGAACCGCGACCCAAATCCCGGC
TGCGACGGAACTAGCTGTGCCACACCCGGCGCGTCCTTATATAATCATCGGCGTTCACCGCCCCACGGAG
ATCCCTCCGCAGAATCGCCGAGAAGGGACTACTTTTCCTCGCCTGTTCCGCTCTCTGGAAAGAAAACCAG
TGCCCTAGAGTCACCCAAGTCCCGTCCTAAAATGTCCTTCTGCTGATACTGGGGTTCTAAGGCCGAGTCT
TATGAGCAGCGGGCCGCTGTCCTGAGCGTCCGGGCGGAAGGATCAGGACGCTCGCTGCGCCCTTCGTCTG
ACGTGGCAGCGCTCGCCGTGAGGAGGGGGGCGCCCGCGGGGGGCGCCAAAACCCGGCGCGGAGGCCAGAT
CTCCCGATCTCGAGCGACATTGATTATTGACTAGTTATTAATAGTAATCAATTACGGGGTCATTAGTTCA
TAGCCCATATATGGAGTTCCGCGTTACATAACTTACGGTAAATGGCCCGCCTGGCTGACCGCCCAACGAC
CCCCGCCCATTGACGTCAATAATGACGTATGTTCCCATAGTAACGCCAATAGGGACTTTCCATTGACGTC
AATGGGTGGAGTATTTACGGTAAACTGCCCACTTGGCAGTACATCAAGTGTATCATATGCCAAGTACGCC
CCCTATTGACGTCAATGACGGTAAATGGCCCGCCTGGCATTATGCCCAGTACATGACCTTATGGGACTTT
CCTACTTGGCAGTACATCTACGTATTAGTCATCGCTATTACCATGGTCGAGGTGAGCCCCACGTTCTGCT
TCACTCTCCCCATCTCCCCCCCCTCCCCACCCCCAATTTTGTATTTATTTATTTTTTAATTATTTTGTGC
AGCGATGGGGGCGGGGGGGGGGGGGGGGCGCGCGCCRGGGGGGGGGGGGGGGGGSGGGGGGSGGGGSGGG
GSGRGGSGGRGAGGKGCGGCGGCAGCCAATCAGAGCGGCGCGCTCCGAAAGTTTCCTTTTATGGCGAGGC
GGCGGCGGCGGCGGCCCTATAAAAAGCGAAGCGCGCGGCGGGCGGGAGTCGCTGCGCGCTGCCTTCGCCC
CGTGCCCCGCTCCGCCGCCGCCTCGCGCCGCCCGCCCCGGCTCTGACTGACCGCGTTACTCCCACAGGTG
AGCGGGCGGGACGGCCCTTCTCCTCCGGGCTGTAATTAGCGCTTGGTTTAATGACGGCTTGTTTCTTTTC
TGTGGCTGCGTGAAAGCCTTGAGGGGCTCCGGGAGGGCCCTTTGTGCGGGGGGAGCGGCTCGGGGGGTGC
GTGCGTGTGTGTGTGCGTGGGGAGCGCCGCGTGCGGCTCCGCGCTGCCCGGCGGCTGTGAGCGCTGCGGG
CGCGGCGCGGGGCTTTGTGCGCTCCGCAGTGTGCGCGAGGGGAGCGCGGCCGGGGGCGGTGCCCCGCGGT
GCGGGGGGGGCTGCGAGGGGAACAAAGGCTGCGTGCGGGGTGTGTGCGTGGGGGGGTGAGCAGGGGGTGT
GGGCGCGTCGGTCGGGCTGCAACCCCCCCTGCACCCCCCTCCCCGAGTTGCTGAGCACGGCCCGGCTTCG
GGTGCGGGGCTCCGTACGGGGCGTGGCGCGGGGCTCGCCGTGCCGGGCGGGGGGTGGCGGCAGGTGGGGG
TGCCGGGCGGGGCGGGGCCGCCTCGGGCCGGGGAGGGCTCGGGGGAGGGGCGCGGCGGCCCCCGGAGCGC
CGGCGGCTGTCGAGGCGCGGCGAGCCGCAGCCATTGCCTTTTATGGTAATCGTGCGAGAGGGCGCAGGGA
CTTCCTTTGTCCCAAATCTGTGCGGAGCCGAAATCTGGGAGGCGCCGCCGCACCCCCTCTAGCGGGCGCG
GGGCGAAGCGGTGCGGCGCCGGCAGGAAGGAAATGGGCGGGGAGGGCCTTCGTGCGTCGCCGCGCCGCCG
TCCCCTTCTCCCTCTCCAGCCTCGGGGCTGTCCGCGGGGGGACGGCTGCCTTCGGGGGGGACGGGGCAGG
GCGGGGTTCGGCTTCTGGCGTGTGACCGGCGGCTCTAGAGCCTCTGCTAACCATGTTCATGCCTTCTTCT
TTTTCCTACAGCTCCTGGGCAACGTGCTGGTTATTGTGCTGTCTCATCATTTTGGCAAAGAATTAAATTT
AATTAATCTCGACGGTATCGGTTAACGAATCCAAGGGCGAATTCCAGCACACTGGCGGCCGTTACTAGTG
GATCCCCCGGGCTGCAGGAATTCGGCGCGCCACGCGTACCGATAGCTTCGAATTCTGCAGTCGACCGGAA
TTATAACTTCGTATAGCATACATTATACGAAGTTATAATTCTGCAGATATCCAGCACAGTGGCGGCCACC
ATGGATAGCACTGAGAACGTCATCAAGCCCTTCATGCGCTTCAAGGTGCACATGGAGGGCTCCGTGAACG
GCCACGAGTTCGAGATCGAGGGCGAGGGCGAGGGCAAGCCCTACGAGGGCACCCAGACCGCCAAGCTGCA
GGTGACCAAGGGCGGCCCCCTGCCCTTCGCCTGGGACATCCTGTCCCCCCAGTTCCAGTACGGCTCCAAG
GTGTACGTGAAGCACCCCGCCGACATCCCCGACTACAAGAAGCTGTCCTTCCCCGAGGGCTTCAAGTGGG
AGCGCGTGATGAACTTCGAGGACGGCGGCGTGGTGACCGTGACCCAGGACTCCTCCCTGCAGGACGGCAC
CTTCATCTACCACGTGAAGTTCATCGGCGTGAACTTCCCCTCCGACGGCCCCGTAATGCAGAAGAAGACT
CTGGGCTGGGAGCCCTCCACCGAGCGCCTGTACCCCCGCGACGGCGTGCTGAAGGGCGAGATCCACAAGG
CGCTGAAGCTGAAGGGCGGCGGCCACTACCTGGTGGAGTTCAAGTCAATCTACATGGCCAAGAAGCCCGT
GAAGCTGCCCGGCTACTACTACGTGGACTCCAAGCTGGACATCACCTCCCACAACGAGGACTACACCGTG
GTGGAGCAGTACGAGCGCGCCGAGGCCCGCCACCACCTGTTCCAGTAGAGCTAGCTACAAGCTTGACTCT
AGATCATAATCAGCCATACCACATTTGTAGAGGTTTTACTTGCTTTAAAAAACCTCCCACACCTCCCCCT
GAACCTGAAACATAAAATGAATGCAATTGTTGTTGTTAACTTGTTTATTGCAGCTTATAATGGTTACAAA
TAAAGCAATAGCATCACAAATTTCACAAATAAAGCATTTTTTTCACTGCATTCTAGTTGTGGTTTGTCCA
AACTCATCAATGTATCTTAAGGAATTCGCTAGCTGAATAAGGCCGCTCGAATAACTTCGTATAGCATACA
TTATACGAAGTTATTCGAGTCTAGAGGACCGGTATGGGCCCAAAGAAGAAGAGAAAGGTTTCGGTGAGCA
AGGGCGAGGAGGATAACATGGCCTCTCTCCCAGCGACACATGAGTTACACATCTTTGGCTCCATCAACGG
TGTGGACTTTGACATGGTGGGTCAGGGCACCGGCAATCCAAATGATGGTTATGAGGAGTTAAACCTGAAG
TCCACCAAGGGTGACCTCCAGTTCTCCCCCTGGATTCTGGTCCCTCATATCGGGTATGGCTTCCATCAGT
ACCTGCCCTACCCTGACGGGATGTCGCCTTTCCAGGCCGCCACGGTAGATGGCTCCGGATACCAAGTCCA
TCGCACAATGCAGTTTGAAGATGGTGCCTCCCTTACTGTTAACTACCGCTACACCTACGAGGGAAGCCAC
ATCAAAGGAGAGGCCCAGGTGAAGGGGACTGGTTTCCCTGCTGACGGTCCTGTGATGACCAACTCGCTGA
CCGCTGCGGACTGGTGCAGGTCGAAGAAGACTTACCCCAACGACAAAACCATCATCAGTACCTTTAAGTG
GAGTTACACCACTGGAAATGGCAAGCGCTACCGGAGCACTGCGCGGACCACCTACACCTTTGCCAAGCCA
ATGGCGGCTAACTATCTGAAGAACCAGCCGATGTACGTGTTCCGTAAGACGGAGCTCAAGCACTCCAAGA
CCGAGCTCAACTTCAAGGAGTGGCAAAAGGCCTTTACCGATGTGATGGGCATGGACGAGCTGTACAAGGA
GGGCAGAGGAAGTCTTCTAACATGCGGTGACGTGGAGGAGAATCCCGGCCCAATGCTGCTGCTGGCGAGA
TGTCTGCTGCTAGTCCTCGTCTCCTCGCTGCTGGTATGCTCGGGACTGGCGTGCGGACCGGGCAGGGGGT
TCGGGAAGAGGAGGCACCCCAAAAAGCTGACCCCTTTAGCCTACAAGCAGTTTATCCCCAATGTGGCCGA
GAAGACCCTAGGCGCCAGCGGAAGGTATGAAGGGAAGATCTCCAGAAACTCCGAGCGATTTAAGGAACTC
ACCCCCAATTACAACCCCGACATCATATTTAAGGATGAAGAAAACACCGGAGCGGACAGGCTGATGACTC
AGAGGTGTAAGGACAAGTTGAACGCTTTGGCCATCTCGGTGATGAACCAGTGGCCAGGAGTGAAACTGCG
GGTGACCGAGGGCTGGGACGAAGATGGCCACCACTCAGAGGAGTCTCTGCACTACGAGGGCCGCGCAGTG
GACATCACCACGTCTGACCGCGACCGCAGCAAGTACGGCATGCTGGCCCGCCTGGCGGTGGAGGCCGGCT
TCGACTGGGTGTACTACGAGTCCAAGGCACATATCCACTGCTCGGTGAAAGCAGAGAACTCGGTGGCGGC
CAAATCGGGAGGCTGCTTCCCGGGCTCGGCCACGGTGCACCTGGAGCAGGGCGGCACCAAGCTGGTGAAG
GACCTGAGCCCCGGGGACCGCGTGCTGGCGGCGGACGACCAGGGCCGGCTGCTCTACAGCGACTTCCTCA
CTTTCCTGGACCGCGACGACGGCGCCAAGAAGGTCTTCTACGTGATCGAGACGCGGGAGCCGCGCGAGCG
CCTGCTGCTCACCGCCGCGCACCTGCTCTTTGTGGCGCCGCACAACGACTCGGCCACCGGGGAGCCCGAG
GCGTCCTCGGGCTCGGGGCCGCCTTCCGGGGGCGCACTGGGGCCTCGGGCGCTGTTCGCCAGCCGCGTGC
GCCCGGGCCAGCGCGTGTACGTGGTGGCCGAGCGTGACGGGGACCGCCGGCTCCTGCCCGCCGCTGTGCA
CAGCGTGACCCTAAGCGAGGAGGCCGCGGGCGCCTACGCGCCGCTCACGGCCCAGGGCACCATTCTCATC
AACCGGGTGCTGGCCTCGTGCTACGCGGTCATCGAGGAGCACAGCTGGGCGCACCGGGCCTTCGCGCCCT
TCCGCCTGGCGCACGCGCTCCTGGCTGCACTGGCGCCCGCGCGCACGGACCGCGGCGGGGACAGCGGCGG
CGGGGACCGCGGGGGCGGCGGCGGCAGAGTAGCCCTAACCGCTCCAGGTGCTGCCGACGCTCCGGGTGCG
GGGGCCACCGCGGGCATCCACTGGTACTCGCAGCTGCTCTACCAAATAGGCACCTGGCTCCTGGACAGCG
AGGCCCTGCACCCGCTGGGCATGGCGGTCAAGTCCAGCTGAGCGGCCGCGACTCTAGATCATAATCAGCC
ATACCACATTTGTAGAGGTTTTACTTGCTTTAAAAAACCTCCCACACCTCCCCCTGAACCTGAAACATAA
AATGAATGCAATTGTTGTTGTTAACTTGTTTATTGCAGCTTATAATGGTTACAAATAAAGCAATAGCATC
ACAAATTTCACAAATAAAGCATTTTTTTCACTGCATTCTAGTTGTGGTTTGTCCAAACTCATCAATGTAT
CTTAAGGAATTCGATAAAAGTTTTGTTACTTTATAGAAGAAATTTTGAGTTTTTGTTTTTTTTTAATAAA
TAAATAAACATAAATAAATTGTTTGTTGAATTTATTATTAGTATGTAAGTGTAAATATAATAAAACTTAA
TATCTATTCAAATTAATAAATAAACCTCGATATACAGACCGATAAAACACATGCGTCAATTTTACGCATG
ATTATCTTTAACGTACGTCACAATATGATTATCTTTCTAGGGTTAATCTAGCTGCGGCGCGCCGGTACCC
AATTCGCCCTATAGTGAGTCGTATTACGCGCGCTCACTGGCCGTCGTTTTACAACGTCGTGACTGGGAAA
ACCCTGGCGTTACCCAACTTAATCGCCTTGCAGCACATCCCCCTTTCGCCAGCTGGCGTAATAGCGAAGA
GGCCCGCACCGATCGCCCTTCCCAACAGTTGCGCAGCCTGAATGGCGAATGGG
[124 nt withheld, positions 10274-10397]
C
[91 nt withheld, positions 10399-10489]
A
[49 nt withheld, positions 10491-10539]
CCTTTGACGTTGGAGTCCACGTTCTTT
[37 nt withheld, positions 10567-10603]
ACCCTATCTCGGTCTATTCTTTTGATTTATAAGGGATTTTGCCGATTTCGGCCTATTGGTTAAAAAATGA
GCTGATTTAACAAAAATTTAACGCGAATTTTAACAAAATATTAACGCTTACAATTTAG
Features (pLannotate 1.2.2; 30 found; start..end, strand, type, name):
     24..128     +  promoter       AmpR promoter: bla
    129..989     +  CDS            AmpR: β-lactamase; bla; confers resistance to ampicillin, carbenicillin, and related antibiotics
   1160..1748    +  rep_origin     ori: high-copy-number ColE1/pMB1/pBR322/pUC origin of replication
   1931..2023    +  CDS            lacI (fragment): lac repressor; lacI; The lac repressor binds to the lac operator to inhibit transcription in E. coli. This inhibition can be relieved by adding lactose or isopropyl-β-D-thiogalactopyranoside (IPTG).
   2036..2057    +  protein_bind   CAP binding site: CAP binding activates transcription in the presence of cAMP. E. coli catabolite activator protein
   2072..2102    +  promoter       lac promoter: promoter for the E. coli lac operon
   2110..2126    +  protein_bind   lac operator: The lac repressor binds to the lac operator to inhibit transcription in E. coli. This inhibition can be relieved by adding lactose or isopropyl-β-D-thiogalactopyranoside (IPTG). lac repressor encoded by lacI
   2171..2189    +  promoter       T3 promoter: promoter for bacteriophage T3 RNA polymerase
   2559..2680    -  polyA_signal   SV40 poly(A) signal: SV40 polyadenylation signal
   2694..2721    -  CDS            BleoR (fragment): antibiotic-binding protein; Sh ble from Streptoalloteichus hindustanus; confers resistance to bleomycin, phleomycin, and Zeocin™
   2722..3120    -  CDS            BSD: blasticidin S deaminase; Aspergillus terreus BSD; confers resistance to blasticidin
   3139..3186    -  promoter       EM7 promoter: synthetic bacterial promoter&nbsp
   3195..4406    -  promoter       UbC promoter: human ubiquitin C promoter
   4426..4805    +  enhancer       CMV enhancer: human cytomegalovirus immediate early enhancer
   4807..5084    +  promoter       chicken β-actin promoter: No description available
   5085..6101    +  intron         chimeric intron: chimera between introns from chicken β-actin and rabbit β-globin
   6224..6254    +  misc_feature   MCS (fragment): pBluescript multiple cloning site
   6274..6295    +  misc_feature   MCS (fragment): multiple cloning site
   6303..6336    +  protein_bind   loxP: Cre-mediated recombination occurs in the 8-bp core sequence (GCATACAT). Cre recombinase
   6371..7048    +  CDS            DsRed-Express2: noncytotoxic tetrameric variant of DsRed fluorescent protein (Strack et al., 2008) mammalian codon-optimized
   7072..7155    +  CDS            large T antigen (fragment): large T antigen from SV40 (simian virus 40)
   7178..7299    +  polyA_signal   SV40 poly(A) signal: SV40 polyadenylation signal
   7331..7364    +  protein_bind   loxP: Cre-mediated recombination occurs in the 8-bp core sequence (GCATACAT). Cre recombinase
   7413..8118    +  CDS            mNeonGreen (fragment): bright monomeric yellow-green fluorescent protein derived from LanYFP (Shaner et al., 2013)
   8173..9558    +  CDS            SHH: SHH_HUMAN - Experimental evidence at protein level: Swiss-Prot protein existence level 1. [Sonic hedgehog protein N-product]: The dually lipidated sonic hedgehog protein N-product (ShhNp) is a morphogen which is essential for a variety of patterning events during development. Induces ventral cell fate in the neural tube and somites (PubMed:24863049). Involved in the patterning of the anterior-posterior axis of the developing limb bud (By similarity). Essential for axon guidance (By similarity). Binds to the patched (PTCH1) receptor, which functions in association with smoothened (SMO), to acti
   9577..9660    +  CDS            large T antigen (fragment): large T antigen from SV40 (simian virus 40)
   9683..9804    +  polyA_signal   SV40 poly(A) signal: SV40 polyadenylation signal
  10088..10106   -  promoter       T7 promoter: promoter for bacteriophage T7 RNA polymerase
  10114..10269   +  CDS            lacZα (fragment): LacZα fragment of β-galactosidase; lacZ fragment
  10274..10702   +  rep_origin     f1 ori (sequence partly withheld): f1 bacteriophage origin of replication; arrow indicates direction of (+) strand synthesis
