[The description below was written by a language model from this plasmid's Addgene catalogue record and pLannotate feature annotations shown in this document.]
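Description:
ePB-Bsd-CAG-LoxP-dsRed_PA-LoxP-SV40-NLS-NG-T2A-hSHH is an enhanced piggyBac (ePiggyBac) transposon vector built on a pBluescript KS(-)-type backbone, intended for stable genomic integration into mammalian cells when a piggyBac transposase is supplied. In bacteria it is maintained as a high-copy plasmid through a ColE1/pUC origin with ampicillin resistance, and it also retains an f1 origin and lac/T3/T7 remnants of the cloning backbone. The piggyBac terminal repeats themselves are not annotated in the feature table, although the catalogue vector type implies them. Integrants are selected with blasticidin. The blasticidin S deaminase gene lies in the opposite orientation to the main cassette, driven by the human UbC promoter (with a bacterial EM7 promoter) and ending in an SV40 poly(A) signal.

The payload is a Cre-switchable two-colour cassette. A CAG promoter (CMV enhancer, chicken β-actin promoter and chimeric intron) drives a loxP-flanked DsRed-Express2 coding sequence followed by an SV40 poly(A), which acts as a transcriptional stop. Downstream of the second loxP lies mNeonGreen, described in the name as carrying an SV40 nuclear localisation signal. It is joined through a T2A self-cleaving peptide to human Sonic hedgehog (SHH), followed by another SV40 poly(A). Before recombination cells are red. Cre excision of the DsRed-stop module puts NLS-NeonGreen-T2A-SHH under CAG control, so recombined cells turn green and express the SHH morphogen as a separate protein.

The catalogue lists the promoter as TRE, but the plasmid name and the annotated sequence both indicate CAG, and no TRE element is annotated. The associated publication concerns light-induced SHH expression to pattern dorsal-ventral forebrain structures in human cell models.
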