Addgene plasmid #179586: ePB-Bsd-CAG-LoxP-dsRed_PA-LoxP-SV40-NLS-NG-T2A-hSHH
Purpose: ePiggyBac vector that has a blasticidin selectable cassette and a LoxP exchangeable dual colors cassette with SHH expression (Red module-dsRed/Green module-NeonGreen T2A SHH)
Depositing lab: Ali Hemmati Brivanlou. Depositing organization: Rockefeller University. Publication: Self-organization of human dorsal-ventral forebrain structures by light induced SHH. De Santis R, Etoc F, Rosado-Olivieri EA, Brivanlou AH. Nat Commun. 2021 Nov 19;12(1):6768. doi: 10.1038/s41467-021-26881-w. PubMed 34799555.
Backbone
  Vector backbone: KS(-)
  Vector type: piggyBac
  Selectable markers: Blasticidin
Growth in bacteria
  Bacterial resistance: Ampicillin, 100 μg/mL
  Growth temperature: 37°C
  Growth strain: DH5alpha
  Copy number: High Copy
Gene/Insert
  Gene/Insert name: NLS-NG-T2A-hSHH
  Species: H. sapiens (human)
  Promoter: TRE
  Tag / fusion protein: NeonGreen (N terminal on insert)
  Cloning method: Restriction Enzyme; 5′ cloning site AgeI (unknown if destroyed); 3′ cloning site NotI (unknown if destroyed)
  Sequencing primers: 5′ gttattcgagtctagaggacc; 3′ gttaacaacaacaattgcattc
Terms and licenses: Academic/Nonprofit Terms; Industry Terms: Not Available to Industry
How to cite: ePB-Bsd-CAG-LoxP-dsRed_PA-LoxP-SV40-NLS-NG-T2A-hSHH was a gift from Ali Hemmati Brivanlou (Addgene plasmid # 179586 ; http://n2t.net/addgene:179586 ; RRID:Addgene_179586)
